Addgene plasmid #43921: pXL-CAG-mBirA272-NRX3b
Depositing lab: Alice Ting. Depositing organization: Massachusetts Institute of Technology. Publication: Imaging trans-cellular neurexin-neuroligin interactions by enzymatic probe ligation. Liu DS, Loh KH, Lam SS, White KA, Ting AY. PLoS One. 2013;8(2):e52823. doi: 10.1371/journal.pone.0052823. Epub 2013 Feb 14. PubMed 23457442.
Backbone
  Vector backbone: pXL-CAG
  Backbone size w/o insert (bp): 6299
  Total vector size (bp): 8624
  Vector type: Mammalian Expression
Growth in bacteria
  Bacterial resistance: Ampicillin, 100 μg/mL
  Growth temperature: 37°C
  Growth strain: XL1 Blue
  Copy number: High Copy
Gene/Insert
  Gene/Insert name: BirA272-NRX3b (alt names: Neurexin3b; BirA)
  Species: H. sapiens (human), Synthetic
  Insert size (bp): 2772
  Mutation: See comments
  Entrez Gene: birA (a.k.a. ECs_4900)
  Promoter: CAG
  Tag / fusion protein: 2XFLAG
  Cloning method: Gateway Cloning
  Sequencing primers: 5′ CACCCCCTCTAGCGGGCGCGG; 3′ TGTGAGCCAGGGCATTGGCCACACC
Terms and licenses: Academic/Nonprofit Terms; Industry Terms: Not Available to Industry
Depositor comments: 272 indicates the amino acid position that the BirA is inserted in for NRX3b. There is a single alanine deletion in BirA, which is a non-dimerizing mutation. The BirA and AILR insert regions of the plasmid is codon optimized.
How to cite: pXL-CAG-mBirA272-NRX3b was a gift from Alice Ting (Addgene plasmid # 43921 ; http://n2t.net/addgene:43921 ; RRID:Addgene_43921)
