[The description below was written by a language model from this plasmid's Addgene catalogue record and pLannotate feature annotations shown in this document.]
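Description:
pXL-CAG-mBirA272-NRX3b is an 8.6 kb mammalian expression plasmid built on the pXL-CAG backbone. It is propagated in E. coli as a high-copy plasmid through a ColE1/pUC-type origin and selected with ampicillin via the bla (AmpR) gene. An f1 phage origin and remnants of a lacZα/lac promoter region are also present from the parental cloning vector. Short fragments annotated as phage lambda portal protein flank the expression cassette; these are similarity hits, and the record does not explain their role.

The payload is driven by the composite CAG promoter, made up of the CMV immediate-early enhancer, the chicken β-actin promoter and a chimeric β-actin/β-globin intron, which gives strong, broad expression in mammalian cells. A rabbit β-globin polyadenylation signal terminates the transcript. The insert was introduced by Gateway cloning and sits between attB1 and attB2 sites. It encodes neurexin-3β (listed as human) with the E. coli biotin ligase BirA inserted internally at amino acid position 272, plus a 2xFLAG epitope for detection. The automated annotation labels the ligase region "TurboID" and the tag "3xFLAG fragment". These reflect sequence similarity to related parts, since the depositor describes BirA carrying a single alanine deletion that prevents dimerization. The BirA region, along with an "AILR" insert region the record does not define further, is codon optimized.

According to the associated publication, the construct belongs to a toolset for imaging trans-cellular neurexin–neuroligin interactions by enzymatic probe ligation. In such a scheme, a ligase displayed on neurexin would presumably act on an acceptor on the binding partner of an apposing cell, though the record does not detail this.
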