Features (pLannotate 1.2.2; 20 found; start..end, strand, type, name):
     30..458     -  rep_origin     f1 ori (sequence partly withheld): f1 bacteriophage origin of replication; arrow indicates direction of (+) strand synthesis
    463..618     -  CDS            lacZα (fragment): LacZα fragment of β-galactosidase; lacZ fragment
    620..739     +  CDS            B (fragment): PORTL_LAMBD - Experimental evidence at protein level: Swiss-Prot protein existence level 1. Forms the portal vertex of the capsid (PubMed:6228056, PubMed:6232391). This portal plays critical roles in head assembly, genome packaging, neck/tail attachment, and genome ejection (Probable). The portal protein multimerizes as a single ring-shaped homododecamer arranged around a central channel (PubMed:6232391). Binds to the terminase subunits to form the packaging machine (PubMed:7799432). From Escherichia phage lambda (Bacteriophage lambda).
   1010..1375    +  enhancer       CMV enhancer: human cytomegalovirus immediate early enhancer
   1378..1653    +  promoter       chicken β-actin promoter: No description available
   1654..2663    +  intron         chimeric intron: chimera between introns from chicken β-actin and rabbit β-globin
   2730..2754    +  protein_bind   attB1: mutant version of attB; recombination site for the Gateway® BP reaction BP Clonase™
   3600..4544    +  CDS            TurboID: mutant of the E. coli biotin ligase BioID engineered for improved catalytic efficiency (Branon et al., 2018)
   4725..4746    +  CDS            3xFLAG (fragment): three tandem FLAG® epitope tags
   5092..5116    -  protein_bind   attB2: mutant version of attB; recombination site for the Gateway® BP reaction BP Clonase™
   5130..5201    +  CDS            HBB (fragment): HBB_PONPY - Experimental evidence at transcript level: Swiss-Prot protein existence level 2. Involved in oxygen transport from the lung to the various peripheral tissues. From Pongo pygmaeus (Bornean orangutan).
   5272..5327    +  polyA_signal   β-globin poly(A) signal: rabbit β-globin polyadenylation signal (Gil and Proudfoot, 1987)
   5994..6461    +  CDS            B (fragment): PORTL_LAMBD - Experimental evidence at protein level: Swiss-Prot protein existence level 1. Forms the portal vertex of the capsid (PubMed:6228056, PubMed:6232391). This portal plays critical roles in head assembly, genome packaging, neck/tail attachment, and genome ejection (Probable). The portal protein multimerizes as a single ring-shaped homododecamer arranged around a central channel (PubMed:6232391). Binds to the terminase subunits to form the packaging machine (PubMed:7799432). From Escherichia phage lambda (Bacteriophage lambda).
   6499..6515    -  protein_bind   lac operator: The lac repressor binds to the lac operator to inhibit transcription in E. coli. This inhibition can be relieved by adding lactose or isopropyl-β-D-thiogalactopyranoside (IPTG). lac repressor encoded by lacI
   6523..6553    -  promoter       lac promoter: promoter for the E. coli lac operon
   6568..6589    -  protein_bind   CAP binding site: CAP binding activates transcription in the presence of cAMP. E. coli catabolite activator protein
   6602..6694    -  CDS            lacI (fragment): lac repressor; lacI; The lac repressor binds to the lac operator to inhibit transcription in E. coli. This inhibition can be relieved by adding lactose or isopropyl-β-D-thiogalactopyranoside (IPTG).
   6877..7465    -  rep_origin     ori: high-copy-number ColE1/pMB1/pBR322/pUC origin of replication
   7636..8496    -  CDS            AmpR: β-lactamase; bla; confers resistance to ampicillin, carbenicillin, and related antibiotics
   8497..8601    -  promoter       AmpR promoter: bla
>Addgene plasmid #43921 | pXL-CAG-mBirA272-NRX3b | depositor full sequence | sequence record 59321 | pXL-CAG-mBirA272-NRX3b sequence 8624 bps
CTAAATTGTAAGCGTTAATATTTTGTTAAAATTCGCGTTAAATTTTTGTTAAATCAGCTCATTTTTTAAC
CAATAGGCCGAAATCGGCAAAATCCCTTATAAATCAAAAGAATAGACCGAGATAGGGT
[37 nt withheld, positions 129-165]
AAAGAACGTGGACTCCAACGTCAAAGG
[49 nt withheld, positions 193-241]
T
[91 nt withheld, positions 243-333]
G
[124 nt withheld, positions 335-458]
CCCATTCGCCATTCAGGCTGCGCAACTGTTGGGAAGGGCGATCGGTGCGGGCCTCTTCGCTATTACGCCA
GCTGGCGAAAGGGGGATGTGCTGCAAGGCGATTAAGTTGGGTAACGCCAGGGTTTTCCCAGTCACGACGT
TGTAAAACGACGGCCAGTGAGCGCGCCTCGTTCATTCACGTTTTTGAACCCGTGGAGGACGGGCAGACTC
GCGGTGCAAATGTGTTTTACAGCGTGATGGAGCAGATGAAGATGCTCGACACGCTGCAGAACACGCAGCT
AGATTAACCCTAGAAAGATAATCATATTGTGACGTACGTTAAAGATAATCATGCGTAAAATTGACGCATG
TGTTTTATCGGTCTGTATATCGAGGTTTATTTATTAATTTGAATAGATATTAAGTTTTATTATATTTACA
CTTACATACTAATAATAAATTCAACAAACAATTTATTTATGTTTATTTATTTATTAAAAAAAAACAAAAA
CTCAAAATTTCTTCTATAAAGTAACAAAACTTTTATCGAATTCCTGCAGCCCGGGGGATCCACTAGTTAT
TAATAGTAATCAATTACGGGGTCATTAGTTCATAGCCCATATATGGAGTTCCGCGTTACATAACTTACGG
TAAATGGCCCGCCTGGCTGACCGCCCAACGACCCCCGCCCATTGACGTCAATAATGACGTATGTTCCCAT
AGTAACGCCAATAGGGACTTTCCATTGACGTCAATGGGTGGACTATTTACGGTAAACTGCCCACTTGGCA
GTACATCAAGTGTATCATATGCCAAGTACGCCCCCTATTGACGTCAATGACGGTAAATGGCCCGCCTGGC
ATTATGCCCAGTACATGACCTTATGGGACTTTCCTACTTGGCAGTACATCTACGTATTAGTCATCGCTAT
TACCATGGGTCGAGGTGAGCCCCACGTTCTGCTTCACTCTCCCCATCTCCCCCCCCTCCCCACCCCCAAT
TTTGTATTTATTTATTTTTTAATTATTTTGTGCAGCGATGGGGGCGGGGGGGGGGGGGGCGCGCGCCAGG
CGGGGCGGGGCGGGGCGAGGGGCGGGGCGGGGCGAGGCGGAGAGGTGCGGCGGCAGCCAATCAGAGCGGC
GCGCTCCGAAAGTTTCCTTTTATGGCGAGGCGGCGGCGGCGGCGGCCCTATAAAAAGCGAAGCGCGCGGC
GGGCGGGAGTCGCTGCGTTGCCTTCGCCCCGTGCCCCGCTCCGCGCCGCCTCGCGCCGCCCGCCCCGGCT
CTGACTGACCGCGTTACTCCCACAGGTGAGCGGGCGGGACGGCCCTTCTCCTCCGGGCTGTAATTAGCGC
TTGGTTTAATGACGGCTCGTTTCTTTTCTGTGGCTGCGTGAAAGCCTTAAAGGGCTCCGGGAGGGCCCTT
TGTGCGGGGGGGAGCGGCTCGGGGGGTGCGTGCGTGTGTGTGTGCGTGGGGAGCGCCGCGTGCGGCCCGC
GCTGCCCGGCGGCTGTGAGCGCTGCGGGCGCGGCGCGGGGCTTTGTGCGCTCCGCGTGTGCGCGAGGGGA
GCGCGGCCGGGGGCGGTGCCCCGCGGTGCGGGGGGGCTGCGAGGGGAACAAAGGCTGCGTGCGGGGTGTG
TGCGTGGGGGGGTGAGCAGGGGGTGTGGGCGCGGCGGTCGGGCTGTAACCCCCCCCTGCACCCCCCTCCC
CGAGTTGCTGAGCACGGCCCGGCTTCGGGTGCGGGGCTCCGTGCGGGGCGTGGCGCGGGGCTCGCCGTGC
CGGGCGGGGGGTGGCGGCAGGTGGGGGTGCCGGGCGGGGCGGGGCCGCCTCGGGCCGGGGAGGGCTCGGG
GGAGGGGCGCGGCGGCCCCGGAGCGCCGGCGGCTGTCGAGGCGCGGCGAGCCGCAGCCATTGCCTTTTAT
GGTAATCGTGCGAGAGGGCGCAGGGACTTCCTTTGTCCCAAATCTGGCGGAGCCGAAATCTGGGAGGCGC
CGCCGCACCCCCTCTAGCGGGCGCGGGCGAAGCGGTGCGGCGCCGGCAGGAAGGAAATGGGCGGGGAGGG
CCTTCGTGCGTCGCCGCGCCGCCGTCCCCTTCTCCCTCTCCAGCCTCGGGGCTGTCCGCGGGGGGACGGC
TGCCTTCGGGGGGGACGGGGCAGGGCGGGGTTCGGCTTCTGGCGTGTGACCGGCGGCTCTAGAGCCTCTG
CTAACCATGTTCATGCCTTCTTCTTTTTCCTACAGCTCCTGGGCAACGTGCTGGTTATTGTGCTGTCTCA
TCATTTTGGCAAAGAATTCCTCGAGGATATCACAAGTTTGTACAAAAAAGCAGGCTTCGAAGGAGATAGA
ACCATGCACCTGAGAATCCACGCGAGACGGAGCCCTCCTCGCCGGCCGGCCTGGACGCTTGGGATCTGGT
TCCTGTTCTGGGGATGTATCGTCAGCTCTGTATGGAGTTCTTCTAATGTAGCTTCCTCCTCCTCCACCTC
TTCCTCGCCGGGGTCTCACTCTCAGCACGAGCACCATTTCCATGGCAGCAAGCATCACTCAGTGCCTATT
TCTATCTATCGTTCCCCTGTTTCCCTTCGAGGAGGACACGCTGGCGCTACGTACATCTTTGGGAAAAGTG
GTGGGCTTATCCTCTACACCTGGCCAGCCAATGACAGGCCCAGCACGCGGTCTGACCGCCTTGCCGTGGG
CTTCAGCACCACTGTGAAGGATGGCATCTTGGTCCGCATCGACAGTGCTCCAGGACTTGGTGACTTCCTC
CAGCTTCACATAGAACAGGGGAAAATTGGAGTTGTCTTCAACATTGGCACAGTTGACATCTCCATCAAAG
AGGAGAGAACCCCTGTAAATGACGGCAAATACCATGTGGTACGCTTCACCAGGAACGGCGGCAACGCCAC
CCTGCAGGTGGACAACTGGCCAGTGAATGAACATTATCCTACAGGCCGGCAGTTAACCATCTTCAACACT
CAGGCGCAAATAGCCATTGGTGGAAAGGACAAAGGACGCCTCTTCCAAGGCCAACTCTCTGGGCTCTATT
ATGATGGTTTGAAAGTACTGAACATGGCGGCTGAGAACAACCCCAATATTAAAATCAATGGAAGTGTTCG
GCTGGTTGGAGAAGTCCCATCAATTTTGGGAACAACACAGACGACCATGAAGGATAACACCGTGCCCCTG
AAACTGATTGCTCTGCTGGCTAATGGCGAGTTCCATAGTGGCGAACAGCTGGGAGAAACCCTGGGCATGT
CCAGGGCCGCTATCAACAAGCACATTCAGACTCTGCGCGACTGGGGCGTGGACGTGTTCACCGTGCCCGG
AAAGGGCTACTCTCTGCCCGAGCCTATCCAGCTGCTGAACGCTAAACAGATTCTGGGACAGCTGGACGGC
GGGAGCGTGGCAGTCCTGCCTGTGATCGACTCCACCAATCAGTACCTGCTGGATCGAATCGGCGAGCTGA
AGAGTGGGGATGCTTGCATTGCAGAATATCAGCAGGCAGGAAGAGGACGGAGAGGGAGGAAATGGTTCTC
TCCTTTTGGAGCTAACCTGTACCTGAGTATGTTTTGGCGCCTGGAGCAGGGACCAGCAGCAATCGGCCTG
AGCCTGGTCATCGGAATTGTCATGGCAGAAGTGCTGCGAAAGCTGGGAGCAGACAAGGTGCGAGTCAAAT
GGCCCAATGACCTGTATCTGCAGGATAGAAAGCTGGCAGGCATCCTGGTGGAGCTGACCGGAAAAACAGG
CGATGCTGCACAGATCGTCATTGGCGCCGGGATTAACATGGCTATGAGGCGCGTGGAGGAAAGCGTGGTC
AATCAGGGCTGGATCACACTGCAGGAAGCAGGGATTAACCTGGACAGGAATACTCTGGCCGCTATGCTGA
TCCGAGAGCTGCGGGCAGCCCTGGAACTGTTCGAGCAGGAAGGCCTGGCTCCATATCTGTCACGGTGGGA
GAAGCTGGATAACTTCATCAATAGACCCGTGAAGCTGATCATTGGGGACAAAGAGATTTTCGGGATTAGC
CGGGGAATTGATAAACAGGGAGCCCTGCTGCTGGAACAGGACGGAATTATCAAACCCTGGATGGGCGGAG
AAATCAGTCTGCGGTCTGCCGAAAAGTCCATGCCACCAGAAATGTCTACTACTGTCATGGAAACCACTAC
TACAATGGCGACTACCACAACCCGTAAGAATCGCTCTACAGCCAGCATTCAGCCAACATCAGATGATCTT
GTTTCATCTGCTGAATGTTCAAGTGATGATGAAGACTTTGTTGAATGTGAGCCGAGTACAGCAGACTACA
AGGATGACGACGATAAGGATTACAAAGACGATGATGACAAAAACCCCACGGAGCCGGGAATCAGACGGGT
TCCGGGGGCCTCAGAGGTGATCCGGGAGTCGAGCAGCACAACAGGGATGGTCGTCGGCATTGTGGCTGCT
GCCGCCCTCTGCATCTTGATCCTCCTGTACGCCATGTACAAGTACAGGAACAGGGACGAGGGGTCCTATC
AAGTGGACGAGACGCGGAACTACATCAGCAACTCCGCCCAGAGCAACGGCACGCTCATGAAGGAGAAGCA
GCAGAGCTCGAAGAGCGGCCACAAGAAACAGAAAAACAAGGACAGGGAGTATTACGTGTTCTGCTACGAG
AACGAGGTGTAGGACCCAGCTTTCTTGTACAAAGTGGTGATTCGCGGCCGCACTCCTCAGGTGCAGGCTG
CCTATCAGAAGGTGGTGGCTGGTGTGGCCAATGCCCTGGCTCACAAATACCACTGAGATCTTTTTCCCTC
TGCCAAAAATTATGGGGACATCATGAAGCCCCTTGAGCATCTGACTTCTGGCTAATAAAGGAAATTTATT
TTCATTGCAATAGTGTGTTGGAATTTTTTGTGTCTCTCACTCGGAAGGACATATGGGAGGGCAAATCATT
TAAAACATCAGAATGAGTATTTGGTTTAGAGTTTGGCAACATATGCCCATATGCTGGCTGCCATGAACAA
AGGTTGGCTATAAAGAGGTCATCAGTATATGAAACAGCCCCCTGCTGTCCATTCCTTATTCCATAGAAAA
GCCTTGACTTGAGGTTAGATTTTTTTTATATTTTGTTTTGTGTTATTTTTTTCTTTAACATCCCTAAAAT
TTTCCTTACATGTTTTACTAGCCAGATTTTTCCTCCTCTCCTGACTACTCCCAGTCATAGCTGTCCCTCT
TCTCTTATGAAGATCCCTCGACCTGCAGCCCAAGCTTGATATCTATAACAAGAAAATATATATATAATAA
GTTATCACGTAAGTAGAACATGAAATAACAATATAATTATCGTATGAGTTAAATCTTAAAAGTCACGTAA
AAGATAATCATGCGTCATTTTGACTCACGCGGTCGTTATAGTTCAAAATCAGTGACACTTACCGCATTGA
CAAGCACGCCTCACGGGAGCTCCAAGCGGCGACTGAGATGTCCTAAATGCACAGCGACGGATTCGCGCTA
TTTAGAAAGAGAGAGCAATATTTCAAGAATGCATGCGTCAATTTTACGCAGACTATCTTTCTAGGGTTAA
TCTAGCTGCATCAGGATCATATCGTCGGGTCTTTTTTCCGGCTCAGTCATCGCCCAAGCTGGCGCTATCT
GGGCATCGGGGAGGAAGAAGCCCGTGCCTTTTCCCGCGAGGTTGAAGCGGCATGGAAAGAGTTTGCCGAG
GATGACTGCTGCTGCATTGACGTTGAGCGAAAACGCACGTTTACCATGATGATTCGGGAAGGTGTGGCCA
TGCACGCCTTTAACGGTGAACTGTTCGTTCAGGCCACCTGGGATACCAGTTCGTCGCGGCTTTTCCGGAC
ACAGTTCCGGATGGTCAGCCCGAAGCGCATCAGCAACCCGAACAATACCGGCGACAGCCGGAACTGCCGT
GCCGGTGTGCAGATTAATGACAGCGGTGCGGCGCTGGGATATTACGTCAGCGAGGACGGGTATCCTGGCT
GGATGCCGCAGAAATGGACATGGATACCCCGTGAGTTACCCGGCGGGCGCGCTTGGCGTAATCATGGTCA
TAGCTGTTTCCTGTGTGAAATTGTTATCCGCTCACAATTCCACACAACATACGAGCCGGAAGCATAAAGT
GTAAAGCCTGGGGTGCCTAATGAGTGAGCTAACTCACATTAATTGCGTTGCGCTCACTGCCCGCTTTCCA
GTCGGGAAACCTGTCGTGCCAGCTGCATTAATGAATCGGCCAACGCGCGGGGAGAGGCGGTTTGCGTATT
GGGCGCTCTTCCGCTTCCTCGCTCACTGACTCGCTGCGCTCGGTCGTTCGGCTGCGGCGAGCGGTATCAG
CTCACTCAAAGGCGGTAATACGGTTATCCACAGAATCAGGGGATAACGCAGGAAAGAACATGTGAGCAAA
AGGCCAGCAAAAGGCCAGGAACCGTAAAAAGGCCGCGTTGCTGGCGTTTTTCCATAGGCTCCGCCCCCCT
GACGAGCATCACAAAAATCGACGCTCAAGTCAGAGGTGGCGAAACCCGACAGGACTATAAAGATACCAGG
CGTTTCCCCCTGGAAGCTCCCTCGTGCGCTCTCCTGTTCCGACCCTGCCGCTTACCGGATACCTGTCCGC
CTTTCTCCCTTCGGGAAGCGTGGCGCTTTCTCATAGCTCACGCTGTAGGTATCTCAGTTCGGTGTAGGTC
GTTCGCTCCAAGCTGGGCTGTGTGCACGAACCCCCCGTTCAGCCCGACCGCTGCGCCTTATCCGGTAACT
ATCGTCTTGAGTCCAACCCGGTAAGACACGACTTATCGCCACTGGCAGCAGCCACTGGTAACAGGATTAG
CAGAGCGAGGTATGTAGGCGGTGCTACAGAGTTCTTGAAGTGGTGGCCTAACTACGGCTACACTAGAAGG
ACAGTATTTGGTATCTGCGCTCTGCTGAAGCCAGTTACCTTCGGAAAAAGAGTTGGTAGCTCTTGATCCG
GCAAACAAACCACCGCTGGTAGCGGTGGTTTTTTTGTTTGCAAGCAGCAGATTACGCGCAGAAAAAAAGG
ATCTCAAGAAGATCCTTTGATCTTTTCTACGGGGTCTGACGCTCAGTGGAACGAAAACTCACGTTAAGGG
ATTTTGGTCATGAGATTATCAAAAAGGATCTTCACCTAGATCCTTTTAAATTAAAAATGAAGTTTTAAAT
CAATCTAAAGTATATATGAGTAAACTTGGTCTGACAGTTACCAATGCTTAATCAGTGAGGCACCTATCTC
AGCGATCTGTCTATTTCGTTCATCCATAGTTGCCTGACTCCCCGTCGTGTAGATAACTACGATACGGGAG
GGCTTACCATCTGGCCCCAGTGCTGCAATGATACCGCGAGACCCACGCTCACCGGCTCCAGATTTATCAG
CAATAAACCAGCCAGCCGGAAGGGCCGAGCGCAGAAGTGGTCCTGCAACTTTATCCGCCTCCATCCAGTC
TATTAATTGTTGCCGGGAAGCTAGAGTAAGTAGTTCGCCAGTTAATAGTTTGCGCAACGTTGTTGCCATT
GCTACAGGCATCGTGGTGTCACGCTCGTCGTTTGGTATGGCTTCATTCAGCTCCGGTTCCCAACGATCAA
GGCGAGTTACATGATCCCCCATGTTGTGCAAAAAAGCGGTTAGCTCCTTCGGTCCTCCGATCGTTGTCAG
AAGTAAGTTGGCCGCAGTGTTATCACTCATGGTTATGGCAGCACTGCATAATTCTCTTACTGTCATGCCA
TCCGTAAGATGCTTTTCTGTGACTGGTGAGTACTCAACCAAGTCATTCTGAGAATAGTGTATGCGGCGAC
CGAGTTGCTCTTGCCCGGCGTCAATACGGGATAATACCGCGCCACATAGCAGAACTTTAAAAGTGCTCAT
CATTGGAAAACGTTCTTCGGGGCGAAAACTCTCAAGGATCTTACCGCTGTTGAGATCCAGTTCGATGTAA
CCCACTCGTGCACCCAACTGATCTTCAGCATCTTTTACTTTCACCAGCGTTTCTGGGTGAGCAAAAACAG
GAAGGCAAAATGCCGCAAAAAAGGGAATAAGGGCGACACGGAAATGTTGAATACTCATACTCTTCCTTTT
TCAATATTATTGAAGCATTTATCAGGGTTATTGTCTCATGAGCGGATACATATTTGAATGTATTTAGAAA
AATAAACAAATAGGGGTTCCGCGCACATTTCCCCGAAAAGTGCCAC
