>Addgene plasmid #43921 | pXL-CAG-mBirA272-NRX3b | addgene partial sequence | sequence record 61291 | rb_glob_PA_term-R 5'-CCCATATGTCCTTCCGAGTG-3'
TTCCTTTATTAGCCAGAAGTCAGATGCTCAAGGGGCTTCATGATGTCCCCATAATTTTTGGCAGAGGGAA
AAAGATCTCAGTGGTATTTGTGAGCCAGGGCATTGGCCACACCAGCCACCACCTTCTGATAGGCAGCCTG
CACCTGAGGAGTGCGGCCGCGAATCACCACTTTGTACAAGAAAGCTGGGTCCTACACCTCGTTCTCGTAG
CAGAACACGTAATACTCCCTGTCCTTGTTTTTCTGTTTCTTGTGGCCGCTCTTCGAGCTCTGCTGCTTCT
CCTTCATGAGCGTGCCGTTGCTCTGGGCGGAGTTGCTGATGTAGTTCCGCGTCTCGTCCACTTGATAGGA
CCCCTCGTCCCTGTTCCTGTACTTGTACATGGCGTACAGGAGGATCAAGATGCAGAGGGCGGCAGCAGCC
ACAATGCCGACGACCATCCCTGTTGTGCTGCTCGACTCCCGGATCACCTCTGAGGCCCCCGGAACCCGTC
TGATTCCCGGCTCCGTGGGGTTTTTGTCATCATCGTCTTTGTAATCCTTATCGTCGTCATCCTTGTAGTC
TGCTGTACTCGGCTCACATTCAACAAAGTCTTCATCATCACTTGAACATTCAGCAGATGAAACAAGATCA
TCTGATGTTGGCTGAATGCTGGCTGTAGAGCGATTCTTACGGGTTGTGGTAGTCGCCATTGTAGTAGTGG
TTTCCATGACAGTAGTAGACATTTCTGGTGGCATGGACTTTTCGGCAGACCGCAGACTGATTTCTCCGCC
CATCCAGGGTTTGATAATT
