>Addgene plasmid #43921 | pXL-CAG-mBirA272-NRX3b | addgene partial sequence | sequence record 61292 | pCAG-F 5'-GCAACGTGCTGGTTATTGTG-3'
TTGTACAAAAAAGCAGGCTTCGAAGGAGATAGAACCATGCACCTGAGAATCCACGCGAGACGGAGCCCTC
CTCGCCGGCCGGCCTGGACGCTTGGGATCTGGTTCCTGTTCTGGGGATGTATCGTCAGCTCTGTATGGAG
TTCTTCTAATGTAGCTTCCTCCTCCTCCACCTCTTCCTCGCCGGGGTCTCACTCTCAGCACGAGCACCAT
TTCCATGGCAGCAAGCATCACTCAGTGCCTATTTCTATCTATCGTTCCCCTGTTTCCCTTCGAGGAGGAC
ACGCTGGCGCTACGTACATCTTTGGGAAAAGTGGTGGGCTTATCCTCTACACCTGGCCAGCCAATGACAG
GCCCAGCACGCGGTCTGACCGCCTTGCCGTGGGCTTCAGCACCACTGTGAAGGATGGCATCTTGGTCCGC
ATCGACAGTGCTCCAGGACTTGGTGACTTCCTCCAGCTTCACATAGAACAGGGGAAAATTGGAGTTGTCT
TCAACATTGGCACAGTTGACATCTCCATCAAAGAGGAGAGAACCCCTGTAAATGACGGCAAATACCATGT
GGTACGCTTCACCAGGAACGGCGGCAACGCCACCCTGCAGGTGGACAACTGGCCAGTGAATGAACATTAT
CCTACAGGCCGGCAGTTAACCATCTTCAACACTCAGGCGCAAATAGCCATTGGTGGAAAGGACAAAGGAC
GCCTCTTCCAAGGCCAACTCTCTGGGCTCTATTATGATGGTTTGAAAGTACTGAACATGGCGGCTGAGAA
CAACCCCAATATTAAAATCAATGGAAGTGTTCGGCTGGTTGGAGAAGTCCCATCAATTTTGGGAACAACA
CAGACGACCATGAAGGATAACACCGTGCCCCTGA
