>Addgene plasmid #43921 | pXL-CAG-mBirA272-NRX3b | addgene partial sequence | sequence record 61293 | hNRX3b-F1 5'-ggcagttaaccatcttcaacac-3'
GGCCAACTCTCTGGGCTCTATTATGATGGTTTGAAAGTACTGAACATGGCGGCTGAGAACAACCCCAATA
TTAAAATCAATGGAAGTGTTCGGCTGGTTGGAGAAGTCCCATCAATTTTGGGAACAACACAGACGACCAT
GAAGGATAACACCGTGCCCCTGAAACTGATTGCTCTGCTGGCTAATGGCGAGTTCCATAGTGGCGAACAG
CTGGGAGAAACCCTGGGCATGTCCAGGGCCGCTATCAACAAGCACATTCAGACTCTGCGCGACTGGGGCG
TGGACGTGTTCACCGTGCCCGGAAAGGGCTACTCTCTGCCCGAGCCTATCCAGCTGCTGAACGCTAAACA
GATTCTGGGACAGCTGGACGGCGGGAGCGTGGCAGTCCTGCCTGTGATCGACTCCACCAATCAGTACCTG
CTGGATCGAATCGGCGAGCTGAAGAGTGGGGATGCTTGCATTGCAGAATATCAGCAGGCAGGAAGAGGAC
GGAGAGGGAGGAAATGGTTCTCTCCTTTTGGAGCTAACCTGTACCTGAGTATGTTTTGGCGCCTGGAGCA
GGGACCAGCAGCAATCGGCCTGAGCCTGGTCATCGGAATTGTCATGGCAGAAGTGCTGCGAAAGCTGGGA
GCAGACAAGGTGCGAGTCAAATGGCCCAATGACCTGTATCTGCAGGATAGAAAGCTGGCAGGCATCCTGG
TGGAGCTGACCGGAAAAACAGGCGATGCTGCACAGATCGTCATTGGCGCCGGGATTAACATGGCTATGAG
GCGCGTGGAGGAAAGCGTGGTCAATCAGGGCTGGATCACACTGCAGGAAGCAGG
